Addgene plasmid #77075: PFKM gRNA (BRDN0001148504)
Purpose: 3rd generation lentiviral gRNA plasmid targeting human PFKM
Depositing lab: John Doench & David Root. Depositing organization: Broad Institute. Publication: Optimized sgRNA design to maximize activity and minimize off-target effects of CRISPR-Cas9. Doench JG, Fusi N, Sullender M, Hegde M, Vaimberg EW, Donovan KF, Smith I, Tothova Z, Wilen C, Orchard R, Virgin HW, Listgarten J, Root DE. Nat Biotechnol. 2016 Jan 18. doi: 10.1038/nbt.3437. PubMed 26780180.
Backbone
  Vector backbone: lentiGuide-Puro
  Backbone manufacturer: Zhang Lab (Addgene plasmid # 52963)
  Vector type: Mammalian Expression, Lentiviral, CRISPR
  Selectable markers: Puromycin
Growth in bacteria
  Bacterial resistance: Ampicillin, 100 μg/mL
  Growth temperature: 37°C
  Growth strain: DH5alpha
  Copy number: High Copy
Gene/Insert
  Gene/Insert name: PFKM (alt names: PFKM; NM_000289.5)
  gRNA/shRNA sequence: GCGTCTGGGATATGACACCC
  Species: H. sapiens (human)
  Entrez Gene: PFKM (a.k.a. ATP-PFK, GSD7, PFK-1, PFK-A, PFK1, PFKA, PFKX, PPP1R122)
  Promoter: hU6
  Cloning method: Unknown
  Sequencing primers: 5′ U6-F; 3′ pS2-R
Terms and licenses: Academic/Nonprofit Terms; Industry Terms: Not Available to Industry
Depositor comments: The gRNA was designed to target the following Genbank reference sequence(s): NM_000289.5,NM_001166686.1,NM_001166687.1,NM_001166688.1. Note that this plasmid does NOT contain Cas9. It should be used in conjunction with lentiCas9-Blast (Addgene #52962) or otherwise with cell lines already expressing Cas9. Browse the full kinome gRNA library at http://www.addgene.org/pooled-library/broadgpp-human-kinome/ or visit http://www.broadinstitute.org/rnai/public/ for detailed protocols and information.
How to cite: PFKM gRNA (BRDN0001148504) was a gift from John Doench & David Root (Addgene plasmid # 77075 ; http://n2t.net/addgene:77075 ; RRID:Addgene_77075)
