[The description below was written by a language model from this plasmid's Addgene catalogue record and pLannotate feature annotations shown in this document.]
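Description:
PFKM gRNA (BRDN0001148504) is a third-generation lentiviral CRISPR guide plasmid built on the lentiGuide-Puro backbone, carrying a single guide RNA directed against human PFKM, the muscle-type phosphofructokinase gene. It is propagated in E. coli as a high-copy plasmid through a ColE1/pUC-type origin with ampicillin selection (β-lactamase under its own promoter). The backbone also retains an f1 origin, lac regulatory remnants, T7 and T3 promoters and an SV40 origin and polyadenylation signal outside the viral unit.

The transfer cassette is framed by an RSV promoter fused to a truncated HIV-1 5' LTR, which drives Tat-independent production of the viral genome in packaging cells, and a ΔU3 self-inactivating 3' LTR. Between them lie the Ψ packaging signal with a partial gag sequence, the Rev response element for nuclear export of the genomic RNA, and a cPPT/CTS that aids nuclear import. The human U6 RNA polymerase III promoter transcribes the PFKM-specific spacer joined to the Streptococcus pyogenes Cas9 guide scaffold. Downstream, the EF-1α core promoter with its intron A expresses puromycin N-acetyltransferase, followed by a WPRE to enhance transcript expression, allowing puromycin selection of transduced mammalian cells.

The plasmid does not encode Cas9, so it is meant to be used with a separate Cas9 lentivector or in cells that already express Cas9, typically to knock out PFKM. According to the depositor, the guide was designed against several PFKM reference transcripts and belongs to a human kinome gRNA collection associated with work on optimized sgRNA design.
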