Features (pLannotate 1.2.2; 29 found; start..end, strand, type, name):
     14..80      +  CDS            small t antigen (fragment): SV40 (simian virus 40) small t antigen
    106..317     +  promoter       EF-1α core promoter: core promoter for human elongation factor EF-1α
    318..1256    +  intron         EF-1α intron A: intron upstream of the start codon of human EF-1α
   1278..1877    +  CDS            PuroR (fragment): puromycin N-acetyltransferase; pac from Streptomyces; confers resistance to puromycin
   1893..2481    +  misc_feature   WPRE: woodchuck hepatitis virus posttranscriptional regulatory element
   2532..2551    +  misc_feature   cPPT/CTS (fragment): central polypurine tract and central termination sequence of HIV-1
   2553..2786    +  LTR            3' LTR (ΔU3): self-inactivating 3' long terminal repeat (LTR) from HIV-1
   2864..2985    +  polyA_signal   SV40 poly(A) signal: SV40 polyadenylation signal
   3025..3160    +  rep_origin     SV40 ori: SV40 origin of replication
   3181..3199    -  promoter       T7 promoter: promoter for bacteriophage T7 RNA polymerase
   3207..3362    +  CDS            lacZα (fragment): LacZα fragment of β-galactosidase; lacZ fragment
   3367..3795    +  rep_origin     f1 ori (sequence partly withheld): f1 bacteriophage origin of replication; arrow indicates direction of (+) strand synthesis
   3848..3952    +  promoter       AmpR promoter: bla
   3953..4813    +  CDS            AmpR: β-lactamase; bla; confers resistance to ampicillin, carbenicillin, and related antibiotics
   4984..5572    +  rep_origin     ori: high-copy-number ColE1/pMB1/pBR322/pUC origin of replication
   5755..5847    +  CDS            lacI (fragment): lac repressor; lacI; The lac repressor binds to the lac operator to inhibit transcription in E. coli. This inhibition can be relieved by adding lactose or isopropyl-β-D-thiogalactopyranoside (IPTG).
   5860..5881    +  protein_bind   CAP binding site: CAP binding activates transcription in the presence of cAMP. E. coli catabolite activator protein
   5896..5926    +  promoter       lac promoter: promoter for the E. coli lac operon
   5934..5950    +  protein_bind   lac operator: The lac repressor binds to the lac operator to inhibit transcription in E. coli. This inhibition can be relieved by adding lactose or isopropyl-β-D-thiogalactopyranoside (IPTG). lac repressor encoded by lacI
   5995..6013    +  promoter       T3 promoter: promoter for bacteriophage T3 RNA polymerase
   6041..6267    +  promoter       RSV promoter: Rous sarcoma virus enhancer/promoter
   6268..6448    +  LTR            5' LTR (truncated): truncated 5' long terminal repeat (LTR) from HIV-1
   6495..6620    +  misc_feature   HIV-1 Ψ: packaging signal of human immunodeficiency virus type 1
   6604..6967    +  CDS            HIV-1 gag (fragment): gag protein from human immunodeficiency virus 1; gag
   7113..7346    +  misc_feature   RRE: The Rev response element (RRE) of HIV-1 allows for Rev-dependent mRNA export from the nucleus to the cytoplasm.
   7723..7749    +  CDS            Rev (fragment): human immunodeficiency virus 1 (HIV-1) Rev protein; rev; enhances nuclear export of unspliced and incompletely spliced viral mRNAs
   7753..7993    +  promoter       U6 promoter: RNA polymerase III promoter for human U6 snRNA
   8023..8098    +  misc_RNA       gRNA scaffold: guide RNA scaffold for the Streptococcus pyogenes CRISPR/Cas9 system
   8154..8271    +  misc_feature   cPPT/CTS: central polypurine tract and central termination sequence of HIV-1
>Addgene plasmid #77075 | PFKM gRNA (BRDN0001148504) | addgene full sequence | sequence record 189014 | Addgene Assembled Sequence
CCCGGGTGCAAAGATGGATAAAGTTTTAAACAGAGAGGAATCTTTGCAGCTAATGGACCTTCTAGGTCTT
GAAAGGAGTGGGAATTGGCTCCGGTGCCCGTCAGTGGGCAGAGCGCACATCGCCCACAGTCCCCGAGAAG
TTGGGGGGAGGGGTCGGCAATTGATCCGGTGCCTAGAGAAGGTGGCGCGGGGTAAACTGGGAAAGTGATG
TCGTGTACTGGCTCCGCCTTTTTCCCGAGGGTGGGGGAGAACCGTATATAAGTGCAGTAGTCGCCGTGAA
CGTTCTTTTTCGCAACGGGTTTGCCGCCAGAACACAGGTAAGTGCCGTGTGTGGTTCCCGCGGGCCTGGC
CTCTTTACGGGTTATGGCCCTTGCGTGCCTTGAATTACTTCCACCTGGCTGCAGTACGTGATTCTTGATC
CCGAGCTTCGGGTTGGAAGTGGGTGGGAGAGTTCGAGGCCTTGCGCTTAAGGAGCCCCTTCGCCTCGTGC
TTGAGTTGAGGCCTGGCCTGGGCGCTGGGGCCGCCGCGTGCGAATCTGGTGGCACCTTCGCGCCTGTCTC
GCTGCTTTCGATAAGTCTCTAGCCATTTAAAATTTTTGATGACCTGCTGCGACGCTTTTTTTCTGGCAAG
ATAGTCTTGTAAATGCGGGCCAAGATCTGCACACTGGTATTTCGGTTTTTGGGGCCGCGGGCGGCGACGG
GGCCCGTGCGTCCCAGCGCACATGTTCGGCGAGGCGGGGCCTGCGAGCGCGGCCACCGAGAATCGGACGG
GGGTAGTCTCAAGCTGGCCGGCCTGCTCTGGTGCCTGGCCTCGCGCCGCCGTGTATCGCCCCGCCCTGGG
CGGCAAGGCTGGCCCGGTCGGCACCAGTTGCGTGAGCGGAAAGATGGCCGCTTCCCGGCCCTGCTGCAGG
GAGCTCAAAATGGAGGACGCGGCGCTCGGGAGAGCGGGCGGGTGAGTCACCCACACAAAGGAAAAGGGCC
TTTCCGTCCTCAGCCGTCGCTTCATGTGACTCCACGGAGTACCGGGCGCCGTCCAGGCACCTCGATTAGT
TCTCGAGCTTTTGGAGTACGTCGTCTTTAGGTTGGGGGGAGGGGTTTTATGCGATGGAGTTTCCCCACAC
TGAGTGGGTGGAGACTGAAGTTAGGCCAGCTTGGCACTTGATGTAATTCTCCTTGGAATTTGCCCTTTTT
GAGTTTGGATCTTGGTTCATTCTCAAGCCTCAGACAGTGGTTCAAAGTTTTTTTCTTCCATTTCAGGTGT
CGTGACGTACGGCCACCATGACCGAGTACAAGCCCACGGTGCGCCTCGCCACCCGCGACGACGTCCCCAG
GGCCGTACGCACCCTCGCCGCCGCGTTCGCCGACTACCCCGCCACGCGCCACACCGTCGATCCGGACCGC
CACATCGAGCGGGTCACCGAGCTGCAAGAACTCTTCCTCACGCGCGTCGGGCTCGACATCGGCAAGGTGT
GGGTCGCGGACGACGGCGCCGCCGTGGCGGTCTGGACCACGCCGGAGAGCGTCGAAGCGGGGGCGGTGTT
CGCCGAGATCGGCCCGCGCATGGCCGAGTTGAGCGGTTCCCGGCTGGCCGCGCAGCAACAGATGGAAGGC
CTCCTGGCGCCGCACCGGCCCAAGGAGCCCGCGTGGTTCCTGGCCACCGTCGGAGTCTCGCCCGACCACC
AGGGCAAGGGTCTGGGCAGCGCCGTCGTGCTCCCCGGAGTGGAGGCGGCCGAGCGCGCCGGGGTGCCCGC
CTTCCTGGAGACCTCCGCGCCCCGCAACCTCCCCTTCTACGAGCGGCTCGGCTTCACCGTCACCGCCGAC
GTCGAGGTGCCCGAAGGACCGCGCACCTGGTGCATGACCCGCAAGCCCGGTGCCTGAACGCGTTAAGTCG
ACAATCAACCTCTGGATTACAAAATTTGTGAAAGATTGACTGGTATTCTTAACTATGTTGCTCCTTTTAC
GCTATGTGGATACGCTGCTTTAATGCCTTTGTATCATGCTATTGCTTCCCGTATGGCTTTCATTTTCTCC
TCCTTGTATAAATCCTGGTTGCTGTCTCTTTATGAGGAGTTGTGGCCCGTTGTCAGGCAACGTGGCGTGG
TGTGCACTGTGTTTGCTGACGCAACCCCCACTGGTTGGGGCATTGCCACCACCTGTCAGCTCCTTTCCGG
GACTTTCGCTTTCCCCCTCCCTATTGCCACGGCGGAACTCATCGCCGCCTGCCTTGCCCGCTGCTGGACA
GGGGCTCGGCTGTTGGGCACTGACAATTCCGTGGTGTTGTCGGGGAAATCATCGTCCTTTCCTTGGCTGC
TCGCCTGTGTTGCCACCTGGATTCTGCGCGGGACGTCCTTCTGCTACGTCCCTTCGGCCCTCAATCCAGC
GGACCTTCCTTCCCGCGGCCTGCTGCCGGCTCTGCGGCCTCTTCCGCGTCTTCGCCTTCGCCCTCAGACG
AGTCGGATCTCCCTTTGGGCCGCCTCCCCGCGTCGACTTTAAGACCAATGACTTACAAGGCAGCTGTAGA
TCTTAGCCACTTTTTAAAAGAAAAGGGGGGACTGGAAGGGCTAATTCACTCCCAACGAAGACAAGATCTG
CTTTTTGCTTGTACTGGGTCTCTCTGGTTAGACCAGATCTGAGCCTGGGAGCTCTCTGGCTAACTAGGGA
ACCCACTGCTTAAGCCTCAATAAAGCTTGCCTTGAGTGCTTCAAGTAGTGTGTGCCCGTCTGTTGTGTGA
CTCTGGTAACTAGAGATCCCTCAGACCCTTTTAGTCAGTGTGGAAAATCTCTAGCAGTACGTATAGTAGT
TCATGTCATCTTATTATTCAGTATTTATAACTTGCAAAGAAATGAATATCAGAGAGTGAGAGGAACTTGT
TTATTGCAGCTTATAATGGTTACAAATAAAGCAATAGCATCACAAATTTCACAAATAAAGCATTTTTTTC
ACTGCATTCTAGTTGTGGTTTGTCCAAACTCATCAATGTATCTTATCATGTCTGGCTCTAGCTATCCCGC
CCCTAACTCCGCCCATCCCGCCCCTAACTCCGCCCAGTTCCGCCCATTCTCCGCCCCATGGCTGACTAAT
TTTTTTTATTTATGCAGAGGCCGAGGCCGCCTCGGCCTCTGAGCTATTCCAGAAGTAGTGAGGAGGCTTT
TTTGGAGGCCTAGGGACGTACCCAATTCGCCCTATAGTGAGTCGTATTACGCGCGCTCACTGGCCGTCGT
TTTACAACGTCGTGACTGGGAAAACCCTGGCGTTACCCAACTTAATCGCCTTGCAGCACATCCCCCTTTC
GCCAGCTGGCGTAATAGCGAAGAGGCCCGCACCGATCGCCCTTCCCAACAGTTGCGCAGCCTGAATGGCG
AATGGG
[124 nt withheld, positions 3367-3490]
C
[91 nt withheld, positions 3492-3582]
A
[49 nt withheld, positions 3584-3632]
CCTTTGACGTTGGAGTCCACGTTCTTT
[37 nt withheld, positions 3660-3696]
ACCCTATCTCGGTCTATTCTTTTGATTTATAAGGGATTTTGCCGATTTCGGCCTATTGGTTAAAAAATGA
GCTGATTTAACAAAAATTTAACGCGAATTTTAACAAAATATTAACGCTTACAATTTAGGTGGCACTTTTC
GGGGAAATGTGCGCGGAACCCCTATTTGTTTATTTTTCTAAATACATTCAAATATGTATCCGCTCATGAG
ACAATAACCCTGATAAATGCTTCAATAATATTGAAAAAGGAAGAGTATGAGTATTCAACATTTCCGTGTC
GCCCTTATTCCCTTTTTTGCGGCATTTTGCCTTCCTGTTTTTGCTCACCCAGAAACGCTGGTGAAAGTAA
AAGATGCTGAAGATCAGTTGGGTGCACGAGTGGGTTACATCGAACTGGATCTCAACAGCGGTAAGATCCT
TGAGAGTTTTCGCCCCGAAGAACGTTTTCCAATGATGAGCACTTTTAAAGTTCTGCTATGTGGCGCGGTA
TTATCCCGTATTGACGCCGGGCAAGAGCAACTCGGTCGCCGCATACACTATTCTCAGAATGACTTGGTTG
AGTACTCACCAGTCACAGAAAAGCATCTTACGGATGGCATGACAGTAAGAGAATTATGCAGTGCTGCCAT
AACCATGAGTGATAACACTGCGGCCAACTTACTTCTGACAACGATCGGAGGACCGAAGGAGCTAACCGCT
TTTTTGCACAACATGGGGGATCATGTAACTCGCCTTGATCGTTGGGAACCGGAGCTGAATGAAGCCATAC
CAAACGACGAGCGTGACACCACGATGCCTGTAGCAATGGCAACAACGTTGCGCAAACTATTAACTGGCGA
ACTACTTACTCTAGCTTCCCGGCAACAATTAATAGACTGGATGGAGGCGGATAAAGTTGCAGGACCACTT
CTGCGCTCGGCCCTTCCGGCTGGCTGGTTTATTGCTGATAAATCTGGAGCCGGTGAGCGTGGGTCTCGCG
GTATCATTGCAGCACTGGGGCCAGATGGTAAGCCCTCCCGTATCGTAGTTATCTACACGACGGGGAGTCA
GGCAACTATGGATGAACGAAATAGACAGATCGCTGAGATAGGTGCCTCACTGATTAAGCATTGGTAACTG
TCAGACCAAGTTTACTCATATATACTTTAGATTGATTTAAAACTTCATTTTTAATTTAAAAGGATCTAGG
TGAAGATCCTTTTTGATAATCTCATGACCAAAATCCCTTAACGTGAGTTTTCGTTCCACTGAGCGTCAGA
CCCCGTAGAAAAGATCAAAGGATCTTCTTGAGATCCTTTTTTTCTGCGCGTAATCTGCTGCTTGCAAACA
AAAAAACCACCGCTACCAGCGGTGGTTTGTTTGCCGGATCAAGAGCTACCAACTCTTTTTCCGAAGGTAA
CTGGCTTCAGCAGAGCGCAGATACCAAATACTGTTCTTCTAGTGTAGCCGTAGTTAGGCCACCACTTCAA
GAACTCTGTAGCACCGCCTACATACCTCGCTCTGCTAATCCTGTTACCAGTGGCTGCTGCCAGTGGCGAT
AAGTCGTGTCTTACCGGGTTGGACTCAAGACGATAGTTACCGGATAAGGCGCAGCGGTCGGGCTGAACGG
GGGGTTCGTGCACACAGCCCAGCTTGGAGCGAACGACCTACACCGAACTGAGATACCTACAGCGTGAGCT
ATGAGAAAGCGCCACGCTTCCCGAAGGGAGAAAGGCGGACAGGTATCCGGTAAGCGGCAGGGTCGGAACA
GGAGAGCGCACGAGGGAGCTTCCAGGGGGAAACGCCTGGTATCTTTATAGTCCTGTCGGGTTTCGCCACC
TCTGACTTGAGCGTCGATTTTTGTGATGCTCGTCAGGGGGGCGGAGCCTATGGAAAAACGCCAGCAACGC
GGCCTTTTTACGGTTCCTGGCCTTTTGCTGGCCTTTTGCTCACATGTTCTTTCCTGCGTTATCCCCTGAT
TCTGTGGATAACCGTATTACCGCCTTTGAGTGAGCTGATACCGCTCGCCGCAGCCGAACGACCGAGCGCA
GCGAGTCAGTGAGCGAGGAAGCGGAAGAGCGCCCAATACGCAAACCGCCTCTCCCCGCGCGTTGGCCGAT
TCATTAATGCAGCTGGCACGACAGGTTTCCCGACTGGAAAGCGGGCAGTGAGCGCAACGCAATTAATGTG
AGTTAGCTCACTCATTAGGCACCCCAGGCTTTACACTTTATGCTTCCGGCTCGTATGTTGTGTGGAATTG
TGAGCGGATAACAATTTCACACAGGAAACAGCTATGACCATGATTACGCCAAGCGCGCAATTAACCCTCA
CTAAAGGGAACAAAAGCTGGAGCTGCAAGCTTAATGTAGTCTTATGCAATACTCTTGTAGTCTTGCAACA
TGGTAACGATGAGTTAGCAACATGCCTTACAAGGAGAGAAAAAGCACCGTGCATGCCGATTGGTGGAAGT
AAGGTGGTACGATCGTGCCTTATTAGGAAGGCAACAGACGGGTCTGACATGGATTGGACGAACCACTGAA
TTGCCGCATTGCAGAGATATTGTATTTAAGTGCCTAGCTCGATACATAAACGGGTCTCTCTGGTTAGACC
AGATCTGAGCCTGGGAGCTCTCTGGCTAACTAGGGAACCCACTGCTTAAGCCTCAATAAAGCTTGCCTTG
AGTGCTTCAAGTAGTGTGTGCCCGTCTGTTGTGTGACTCTGGTAACTAGAGATCCCTCAGACCCTTTTAG
TCAGTGTGGAAAATCTCTAGCAGTGGCGCCCGAACAGGGACTTGAAAGCGAAAGGGAAACCAGAGGAGCT
CTCTCGACGCAGGACTCGGCTTGCTGAAGCGCGCACGGCAAGAGGCGAGGGGCGGCGACTGGTGAGTACG
CCAAAAATTTTGACTAGCGGAGGCTAGAAGGAGAGAGATGGGTGCGAGAGCGTCAGTATTAAGCGGGGGA
GAATTAGATCGCGATGGGAAAAAATTCGGTTAAGGCCAGGGGGAAAGAAAAAATATAAATTAAAACATAT
AGTATGGGCAAGCAGGGAGCTAGAACGATTCGCAGTTAATCCTGGCCTGTTAGAAACATCAGAAGGCTGT
AGACAAATACTGGGACAGCTACAACCATCCCTTCAGACAGGATCAGAAGAACTTAGATCATTATATAATA
CAGTAGCAACCCTCTATTGTGTGCATCAAAGGATAGAGATAAAAGACACCAAGGAAGCTTTAGACAAGAT
AGAGGAAGAGCAAAACAAAAGTAAGACCACCGCACAGCAAGCGGCCGCTGATCTTCAGACCTGGAGGAGG
AGATATGAGGGACAATTGGAGAAGTGAATTATATAAATATAAAGTAGTAAAAATTGAACCATTAGGAGTA
GCACCCACCAAGGCAAAGAGAAGAGTGGTGCAGAGAGAAAAAAGAGCAGTGGGAATAGGAGCTTTGTTCC
TTGGGTTCTTGGGAGCAGCAGGAAGCACTATGGGCGCAGCGTCAATGACGCTGACGGTACAGGCCAGACA
ATTATTGTCTGGTATAGTGCAGCAGCAGAACAATTTGCTGAGGGCTATTGAGGCGCAACAGCATCTGTTG
CAACTCACAGTCTGGGGCATCAAGCAGCTCCAGGCAAGAATCCTGGCTGTGGAAAGATACCTAAAGGATC
AACAGCTCCTGGGGATTTGGGGTTGCTCTGGAAAACTCATTTGCACCACTGCTGTGCCTTGGAATGCTAG
TTGGAGTAATAAATCTCTGGAACAGATTTGGAATCACACGACCTGGATGGAGTGGGACAGAGAAATTAAC
AATTACACAAGCTTAATACACTCCTTAATTGAAGAATCGCAAAACCAGCAAGAAAAGAATGAACAAGAAT
TATTGGAATTAGATAAATGGGCAAGTTTGTGGAATTGGTTTAACATAACAAATTGGCTGTGGTATATAAA
ATTATTCATAATGATAGTAGGAGGCTTGGTAGGTTTAAGAATAGTTTTTGCTGTACTTTCTATAGTGAAT
AGAGTTAGGCAGGGATATTCACCATTATCGTTTCAGACCCACCTCCCAACCCCGAGGGGACCCAGAGAGG
GCCTATTTCCCATGATTCCTTCATATTTGCATATACGATACAAGGCTGTTAGAGAGATAATTAGAATTAA
TTTGACTGTAAACACAAAGATATTAGTACAAAATACGTGACGTAGAAAGTAATAATTTCTTGGGTAGTTT
GCAGTTTTAAAATTATGTTTTAAAATGGACTATCATATGCTTACCGTAACTTGAAAGTATTTCGATTTCT
TGGCTTTATATATCTTGTGGAAAGGACGAAACACCGGCGTCTGGGATATGACACCCGTTTTAGAGCTAGA
AATAGCAAGTTAAAATAAGGCTAGTCCGTTATCAACTTGAAAAAGTGGCACCGAGTCGGTGCTTTTTTAA
GCTTGGCGTAACTAGATCTTGAGACAAATGGCAGTATTCATCCACAATTTTAAAAGAAAAGGGGGGATTG
GGGGGTACAGTGCAGGGGAAAGAATAGTAGACATAATAGCAACAGACATACAAACTAAAGAATTACAAAA
ACAAATTACAAAAATTCAAAATTTTCGGGTTTATTACAGGGACAGCAGAGATCCACTTTGGCGCCGGCTC
GAGGGGG
