>Addgene plasmid #77075 | PFKM gRNA (BRDN0001148504) | depositor partial sequence | sequence record 144535 | Target Sequence
GCGTCTGGGATATGACACCC
