>Addgene plasmid #77075 | PFKM gRNA (BRDN0001148504) | addgene partial sequence | sequence record 151368 | hU6-F 5'-GAGGGCCTATTTCCCATGATT-3'
ATTAGAATTAATTTGACTGTAAACACAAAGATATTAGTACAAAATACGTGACGTAGAAAGTAATAATTTC
TTGGGTAGTTTGCAGTTTTAAAATTATGTTTTAAAATGGACTATCATATGCTTACCGTAACTTGAAAGTA
TTTCGATTTCTTGGCTTTATATATCTTGTGGAAAGGACGAAACACCGGCGTCTGGGATATGACACCCGTT
TTAGAGCTAGAAATAGCAAGTTAAAATAAGGCTAGTCCGTTATCAACTTGAAAAAGTGGCACCGAGTCGG
TGCTTTTTTAAGCTTGGCGTAACTAGATCTTGAGACAAATGGCAGTATTCATCCACAATTTTAAAAGAAA
AGGGGGGATTGGGGGGTACAGTGCAGGGGAAAGAATAGTAGACATAATAGCAACAGACATACAAACTAAA
GAATTACAAAAACAAATTACAAAAATTCAAAATTTTCGGGTTTATTACAGGGACAGCAGAGATCCACTTT
GGCGCCGGCTCGAGGGGGCCCGGGTGCAAAGATGGATAAAGTTTTAAACAGAGAGGAATCTTTGCAGCTA
ATGGACCTTCTAGGTCTTGAAAGGAGTGGGAATTGGCTCCGGTGCCCGTCAGTGGGCAGAGCGCACATCG
CCCACAGTCCCCGAGAAGTTGGGGGGAGGGGTCGGCAATTGATCCGGTGCCTAGAGAAGGTGGCGCGGGG
TAAACTGGGAAAGTGATGTCGTGTACTGGCTCCGCCTTTTTCCCGAGGGTGG
